>Addgene plasmid #139762 | TBXTA-c025 | addgene full sequence | sequence record 296575 | Addgene NGS Result
TAATACGACTCACTATAGGGGAATTGTGAGCGGATAACAATTCCCCTCTAGAAATAATTTTGTTTAACTT
TAAGAAGGAGATATACATATGCACCATCATCATCATCATTCTTCTATGTCCCCTATACTAGGTTATTGGA
AAATTAAGGGCCTTGTGCAACCCACTCGACTTCTTTTGGAATATCTTGAAGAAAAATATGAAGAGCATTT
GTATGAGCGCGATGAAGGTGATAAATGGCGAAACAAAAAGTTTGAATTGGGTTTGGAGTTTCCCAATCTT
CCTTATTATATTGATGGTGATGTTAAATTAACACAGTCTATGGCCATCATACGTTATATAGCTGACAAGC
ACAACATGTTGGGTGGTTGTCCAAAAGAGCGTGCAGAGATTTCAATGCTTGAAGGAGCGGTTTTGGATAT
TAGATACGGTGTTTCGAGAATTGCATATAGTAAAGACTTTGAAACTCTCAAAGTTGATTTTCTTAGCAAG
CTACCTGAAATGCTGAAAATGTTCGAAGATCGTTTATGTCATAAAACATATTTAAATGGTGATCATGTAA
CCCATCCTGACTTCATGTTGTATGACGCTCTTGATGTTGTTTTATACATGGACCCAATGTGCCTGGATGC
GTTCCCAAAATTAGTTTGTTTTAAAAAACGTATTGAAGCTATCCCACAAATTGATAAGTACTTGAAATCC
AGCAAGTATATAGCATGGCCTTTGCAGGGCTGGCAAGCCACGTTTGGTGGTGCCGACCATCCTCCAAAAT
CGAGCTCAGGTGTAGATCTGGGTACCGAGAACCTGTACTTCCAATCCATGTCCAATAGCAGCCCTGGCAC
CGAAAGCGCCGGTAAGAGCCTACAGTACCGTGTGGACCATTTACTGAGCGCCGTGGAGAACGAACTACAG
GCAGGCAGCGAAAAAGGTGACCCGACCGAACGCGAACTGCGTGTGGGTCTGGAAGAAAGCGAACTGTGGC
TGCGCTTTAAAGAGCTGACCAACGAAATGATCGTGACCAAAAACGGCCGCCGCATGTTTCCTGTGCTGAA
AGTTAACGTGAGCGGCCTGGACCCGAACGCCATGTACAGCTTCCTGCTGGATTTCGTTGCCGCAGATAAC
CACCGCTGGAAGTATGTGAACGGCGAATGGGTGCCGGGTGGCAAACCGGAACCGCAGGCACCTAGCTGCG
TGTATATCCACCCGGATAGCCCTAACTTCGGTGCCCATTGGATGAAAGCCCCGGTGAGCTTCAGCAAGGT
GAAGCTGACCAACAAACTGAACGGCGGCGGCCAAATCATGCTGAACAGCTTACATAAATATGAACCTCGC
ATCCACATTGTGCGTGTGGGCGACCCGCAACGTATGATCACCAGCCATTGCTTCCCGGAGACACAGTTCA
TTGCCGTTACCGCCTACCAGAACGAGGAAATTACCGCACTGAAAATTAAATACAACCCTTTTGCAAAAGC
CTTCTTAGATGCCAAAGAGCGCAGCGACCACAAAGAAATGATGGAGGAACCGGGCGACAGCCAGCAGCCT
GGTTATAGCCAATGGGGCTGGCTGCTGCCGGGTACCAGTACACTGTGCCCGCCGGCAAACCCGCATCCTC
AGTTTGGTGGCGCCCTGAGCTTACCGAGCACCCACAGTTGTGATCGCTATCCTACCCTGCGTAGCCATCG
TAGCAGTCCGTACCCGAGCCCGTATGCACATCGTAACAACAGCCCGACATATAGCGACAACAGCCCGGCC
TGTCTGAGCATGCTACAGAGCCATGATAACTGGAGCAGCCTGGGCATGCCGGCACATCCGAGCATGCTGC
CGGTGAGTCACAATGCCAGCCCGCCGACCAGTAGCAGCCAGTATCCTAGCCTGTGGAGCGTTAGTAACGG
TGCAGTGACCCCGGGTAGCCAGGCAGCAGCAGTTAGCAATGGTCTGGGCGCCCAGTTTTTTCGCGGCAGT
CCGGCACATTACACCCCGCTGACCCATCCTGTGAGTGCCCCGAGCAGTAGTGGTAGCCCGCTGTATGAAG
GTGCCGCAGCCGCCACCGACATTGTTGACAGCCAGTATGATGCCGCCGCACAGGGTCGCCTGATTGCAAG
CTGGACCCCTGTGAGTCCGCCGAGCATGTGACAGTAAAGGTGGATACGGATCCGAATTCGAGCTCCGTCG
ACAAGCTTGCGGCCGCACTCGAGCACCACCACCACCACCACTGAGATCCGGCTGCTAACAAAGCCCGAAA
GGAAGCTGAGTTGGCTGCTGCCACCGCTGAGCAATAACTAGCATAACCCCTTGGGGCCTCTAAACGGGTC
TTGAGGGGTTTTTTGCTGAAAGGAGGAACTATATCCGGATTGGCGAATGGG
[124 nt withheld, positions 2362-2485]
C
[91 nt withheld, positions 2487-2577]
A
[49 nt withheld, positions 2579-2627]
CCTTTGACGTTGGAGTCCACGTTCTTT
[37 nt withheld, positions 2655-2691]
ACCCTATCTCGGTCTATTCTTTTGATTTATAAGGGATTTTGCCGATTTCGGCCTATTGGTTAAAAAATGA
GCTGATTTAACAAAAATTTAACGCGAATTTTAACAAAATATTAACGCTTACAATTTAGGTGGCACTTTTC
GGGGAAATGTGCGCGGAACCCCTATTTGTTTATTTTTCTAAATACATTCAAATATGTATCCGCTCATGAA
TTAATTCTTAGAAAAACTCATCGAGCATCAAATGAAACTGCAATTTATTCATATCAGGATTATCAATACC
ATATTTTTGAAAAAGCCGTTTCTGTAATGAAGGAGAAAACTCACCGAGGCAGTTCCATAGGATGGCAAGA
TCCTGGTATCGGTCTGCGATTCCGACTCGTCCAACATCAATACAACCTATTAATTTCCCCTCGTCAAAAA
TAAGGTTATCAAGTGAGAAATCACCATGAGTGACGACTGAATCCGGTGAGAATGGCAAAAGTTTATGCAT
TTCTTTCCAGACTTGTTCAACAGGCCAGCCATTACGCTCGTCATCAAAATCACTCGCATCAACCAAACCG
TTATTCATTCGTGATTGCGCCTGAGCGAGACGAAATACGCGATCGCTGTTAAAAGGACAATTACAAACAG
GAATCGAATGCAACCGGCGCAGGAACACTGCCAGCGCATCAACAATATTTTCACCTGAATCAGGATATTC
TTCTAATACCTGGAATGCTGTTTTCCCGGGGATCGCAGTGGTGAGTAACCATGCATCATCAGGAGTACGG
ATAAAATGCTTGATGGTCGGAAGAGGCATAAATTCCGTCAGCCAGTTTAGTCTGACCATCTCATCTGTAA
CATCATTGGCAACGCTACCTTTGCCATGTTTCAGAAACAACTCTGGCGCATCGGGCTTCCCATACAATCG
ATAGATTGTCGCACCTGATTGCCCGACATTATCGCGAGCCCATTTATACCCATATAAATCAGCATCCATG
TTGGAATTTAATCGCGGCCTAGAGCAAGACGTTTCCCGTTGAATATGGCTCATAACACCCCTTGTATTAC
TGTTTATGTAAGCAGACAGTTTTATTGTTCATGACCAAAATCCCTTAACGTGAGTTTTCGTTCCACTGAG
CGTCAGACCCCGTAGAAAAGATCAAAGGATCTTCTTGAGATCCTTTTTTTCTGCGCGTAATCTGCTGCTT
GCAAACAAAAAAACCACCGCTACCAGCGGTGGTTTGTTTGCCGGATCAAGAGCTACCAACTCTTTTTCCG
AAGGTAACTGGCTTCAGCAGAGCGCAGATACCAAATACTGTCCTTCTAGTGTAGCCGTAGTTAGGCCACC
ACTTCAAGAACTCTGTAGCACCGCCTACATACCTCGCTCTGCTAATCCTGTTACCAGTGGCTGCTGCCAG
TGGCGATAAGTCGTGTCTTACCGGGTTGGACTCAAGACGATAGTTACCGGATAAGGCGCAGCGGTCGGGC
TGAACGGGGGGTTCGTGCACACAGCCCAGCTTGGAGCGAACGACCTACACCGAACTGAGATACCTACAGC
GTGAGCTATGAGAAAGCGCCACGCTTCCCGAAGGGAGAAAGGCGGACAGGTATCCGGTAAGCGGCAGGGT
CGGAACAGGAGAGCGCACGAGGGAGCTTCCAGGGGGAAACGCCTGGTATCTTTATAGTCCTGTCGGGTTT
CGCCACCTCTGACTTGAGCGTCGATTTTTGTGATGCTCGTCAGGGGGGCGGAGCCTATGGAAAAACGCCA
GCAACGCGGCCTTTTTACGGTTCCTGGCCTTTTGCTGGCCTTTTGCTCACATGTTCTTTCCTGCGTTATC
CCCTGATTCTGTGGATAACCGTATTACCGCCTTTGAGTGAGCTGATACCGCTCGCCGCAGCCGAACGACC
GAGCGCAGCGAGTCAGTGAGCGAGGAAGCGGAAGAGCGCCTGATGCGGTATTTTCTCCTTACGCATCTGT
GCGGTATTTCACACCGCAATGGTGCACTCTCAGTACAATCTGCTCTGATGCCGCATAGTTAAGCCAGTAT
ACACTCCGCTATCGCTACGTGACTGGGTCATGGCTGCGCCCCGACACCCGCCAACACCCGCTGACGCGCC
CTGACGGGCTTGTCTGCTCCCGGCATCCGCTTACAGACAAGCTGTGACCGTCTCCGGGAGCTGCATGTGT
CAGAGGTTTTCACCGTCATCACCGAAACGCGCGAGGCAGCTGCGGTAAAGCTCATCAGCGTGGTCGTGAA
GCGATTCACAGATGTCTGCCTGTTCATCCGCGTCCAGCTCGTTGAGTTTCTCCAGAAGCGTTAATGTCTG
GCTTCTGATAAAGCGGGCCATGTTAAGGGCGGTTTTTTCCTGTTTGGTCACTGATGCCTCCGTGTAAGGG
GGATTTCTGTTCATGGGGGTAATGATACCGATGAAACGAGAGAGGATGCTCACGATACGGGTTACTGATG
ATGAACATGCCCGGTTACTGGAACGTTGTGAGGGTAAACAACTGGCGGTATGGATGCGGCGGGACCAGAG
AAAAATCACTCAGGGTCAATGCCAGCGCTTCGTTAATACAGATGTAGGTGTTCCACAGGGTAGCCAGCAG
CATCCTGCGATGCAGATCCGGAACATAATGGTGCAGGGCGCTGACTTCCGCGTTTCCAGACTTTACGAAA
CACGGAAACCGAAGACCATTCATGTTGTTGCTCAGGTCGCAGACGTTTTGCAGCAGCAGTCGCTTCACGT
TCGCTCGCGTATCGGTGATTCATTCTGCTAACCAGTAAGGCAACCCCGCCAGCCTAGCCGGGTCCTCAAC
GACAGGAGCACGATCATGCGCACCCGTGGGGCCGCCATGCCGGCGATAATGGCCTGCTTCTCGCCGAAAC
GTTTGGTGGCGGGACCAGTGACGAAGGCTTGAGCGAGGGCGTGCAAGATTCCGAATACCGCAAGCGACAG
GCCGATCATCGTCGCGCTCCAGCGAAAGCGGTCCTCGCCGAAAATGACCCAGAGCGCTGCCGGCACCTGT
CCTACGAGTTGCATGATAAAGAAGACAGTCATAAGTGCGGCGACGATAGTCATGCCCCGCGCCCACCGGA
AGGAGCTGACTGGGTTGAAGGCTCTCAAGGGCATCGGTCGAGATCCCGGTGCCTAATGAGTGAGCTAACT
TACATTAATTGCGTTGCGCTCACTGCCCGCTTTCCAGTCGGGAAACCTGTCGTGCCAGCTGCATTAATGA
ATCGGCCAACGCGCGGGGAGAGGCGGTTTGCGTATTGGGCGCCAGGGTGGTTTTTCTTTTCACCAGTGAG
ACGGGCAACAGCTGATTGCCCTTCACCGCCTGGCCCTGAGAGAGTTGCAGCAAGCGGTCCACGCTGGTTT
GCCCCAGCAGGCGAAAATCCTGTTTGATGGTGGTTAACGGCGGGATATAACATGAGCTGTCTTCGGTATC
GTCGTATCCCACTACCGAGATATCCGCACCAACGCGCAGCCCGGACTCGGTAATGGCGCGCATTGCGCCC
AGCGCCATCTGATCGTTGGCAACCAGCATCGCAGTGGGAACGATGCCCTCATTCAGCATTTGCATGGTTT
GTTGAAAACCGGACATGGCACTCCAGTCGCCTTCCCGTTCCGCTATCGGCTGAATTTGATTGCGAGTGAG
ATATTTATGCCAGCCAGCCAGACGCAGACGCGCCGAGACAGAACTTAATGGGCCCGCTAACAGCGCGATT
TGCTGGTGACCCAATGCGACCAGATGCTCCACGCCCAGTCGCGTACCGTCTTCATGGGAGAAAATAATAC
TGTTGATGGGTGTCTGGTCAGAGACATCAAGAAATAACGCCGGAACATTAGTGCAGGCAGCTTCCACAGC
AATGGCATCCTGGTCATCCAGCGGATAGTTAATGATCAGCCCACTGACGCGTTGCGCGAGAAGATTGTGC
ACCGCCGCTTTACAGGCTTCGACGCCGCTTCGTTCTACCATCGACACCACCACGCTGGCACCCAGTTGAT
CGGCGCGAGATTTAATCGCCGCGACAATTTGCGACGGCGCGTGCAGGGCCAGACTGGAGGTGGCAACGCC
AATCAGCAACGACTGTTTGCCCGCCAGTTGTTGTGCCACGCGGTTGGGAATGTAATTCAGCTCCGCCATC
GCCGCTTCCACTTTTTCCCGCGTTTTCGCAGAAACGTGGCTGGCCTGGTTCACCACGCGGGAAACGGTCT
GATAAGAGACACCGGCATACTCTGCGACATCGTATAACGTTACTGGTTTCACATTCACCACCCTGAATTG
ACTCTCTTCCGGGCGCTATCATGCCATACCGCGAAAGGTTTTGCGCCATTCGATGGTGTCCGGGATCTCG
ACGCTCTCCCTTATGCGACTCCTGCATTAGGAAGCAGCCCAGTAGTAGGTTGAGGCCGTTGAGCACCGCC
GCCGCAAGGAATGGTGCATGCAAGGAGATGGCGCCCAACAGTCCCCCGGCCACGGGGCCTGCCACCATAC
CCACGCCGAAACAAGCGCTCATGAGCCCGAAGTGGCGAGCCCGATCTTCCCCATCGGTGATGTCGGCGAT
ATAGGCGCCAGCAACCGCACCTGTGGCGCCGGTGATGCCGGCCACGATGCGTCCGGCGTAGAGGATCGAG
ATCTCGATCCCGCGAAAT
Features (pLannotate 1.2.2; 20 found; start..end, strand, type, name):
      1..19      +  promoter       T7 promoter: promoter for bacteriophage T7 RNA polymerase
     20..44      +  protein_bind   lac operator: The lac repressor binds to the lac operator to inhibit transcription in E. coli. This inhibition can be relieved by adding lactose or isopropyl-β-D-thiogalactopyranoside (IPTG). lac repressor encoded by lacI
     59..81      +  RBS            RBS: efficient ribosome binding site from bacteriophage T7 gene 10 (Olins and Rangwala, 1989)
    116..770     +  CDS            GST (fragment): glutathione S-transferase from Schistosoma japonicum
    827..2128    +  CDS            TBXT: TBXT_HUMAN - Also known as T. Experimental evidence at protein level: Swiss-Prot protein existence level 1. Involved in the transcriptional regulation of genes required for mesoderm formation and differentiation. Binds to a palindromic site (called T site) and activates gene transcription when bound to such a site. From Homo sapiens (Human).
   2194..2211    +  CDS            9xHis (fragment): 9xHis affinity tag
   2221..2270    +  CDS            SET1 (fragment): solubility-enhancement tag derived from T7 phage gene 10B
   2278..2325    +  terminator     T7 terminator: transcription terminator for bacteriophage T7 RNA polymerase
   2362..2790    +  rep_origin     f1 ori (sequence partly withheld): f1 bacteriophage origin of replication; arrow indicates direction of (+) strand synthesis
   2843..2900    +  promoter       AmpR promoter (fragment): bla
   2909..3724    -  CDS            KanR: aminoglycoside phosphotransferase; aph(3')-Ia; confers resistance to kanamycin in bacteria or G418 (Geneticin®) in eukaryotes
   3846..4434    +  rep_origin     ori: high-copy-number ColE1/pMB1/pBR322/pUC origin of replication
   4620..4759    -  misc_feature   bom: basis of mobility region from pBR322
   4861..5052    -  CDS            rop: Rop protein, which maintains plasmids at low copy number; rop
   5069..5449    +  CDS            YPB1_ECOLX: Protein predicted: Swiss-Prot protein existence level 4. From Escherichia coli.
   5521..5812    -  CDS            TcR (fragment): tetracycline efflux protein; tet; confers resistance to tetracycline
   5827..5848    -  protein_bind   CAP binding site: CAP binding activates transcription in the presence of cAMP. E. coli catabolite activator protein
   5861..6943    -  CDS            lacI: lac repressor; lacI; The lac repressor binds to the lac operator to inhibit transcription in E. coli. This inhibition can be relieved by adding lactose or isopropyl-β-D-thiogalactopyranoside (IPTG).
   6944..7021    -  promoter       lacI promoter: lacI
   7029..7308    -  CDS            TcR (fragment): tetracycline efflux protein; tet; confers resistance to tetracycline
