[The description below was written by a language model from this plasmid's Addgene catalogue record and pLannotate feature annotations shown in this document.]
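Description:
TBXTA-c025 is a bacterial expression plasmid built on the pGTVL2 backbone, a pET-style vector designed for ligation-independent cloning, and it produces human TBXT (Brachyury) as an N-terminally tagged fusion protein in E. coli. The plasmid carries a ColE1/pMB1-type origin together with the pBR322 bom region and a rop gene, plus an f1 phage origin. It is selected with kanamycin through an aminoglycoside phosphotransferase gene. The catalogue lists it as high copy, although rop is generally associated with reduced copy number. Short tetracycline-resistance fragments in the annotation appear to be non-functional remnants of the pBR322 lineage.

The expression cassette consists of a T7 promoter followed by a lac operator and the T7 gene 10 ribosome binding site, with a T7 terminator downstream. A lacI gene on the plasmid supplies repressor, so transcription depends on a host that provides T7 RNA polymerase and is inducible with IPTG. The open reading frame encodes a His6-GST-TEV leader from the backbone, fused to TBXT residues S2 to M435, essentially the full-length protein. The insert carries the G177D substitution and is codon-optimised for E. coli. The TEV site allows the affinity tags to be removed after purification. The feature table also shows a histidine-tag fragment and a short T7 gene 10-derived fragment downstream of the insert. The record describes only N-terminal tags, so these are probably untranslated vector sequence, though this is not stated explicitly. The stated purpose is recombinant protein expression and GST pull-down experiments, in which the GST-Brachyury fusion serves as bait on glutathione resin.
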