Addgene plasmid #139762: TBXTA-c025
Purpose: Protein expression/GST pull-down
Depositing lab: Opher Gileadi. Depositing organization: University of Oxford.
Backbone
  Vector backbone: pGTVL2 (GenBank: JF522100.1)
  Backbone manufacturer: SGC
  Backbone size w/o insert (bp): 5993
  Vector type: Bacterial Expression
Growth in bacteria
  Bacterial resistance: Kanamycin, 50 μg/mL
  Growth temperature: 37°C
  Growth strain: DH5alpha
  Copy number: High Copy
Gene/Insert
  Gene/Insert name: TBXT, Full-length, G177D (alt name: Brachyury)
  Species: H. sapiens (human)
  Insert size (bp): 1341
  Mutation: G177D; contains only amino acids S2- M435
  Entrez Gene: TBXT (a.k.a. SAVA, T, TFT)
  Promoter: T7
  Tag / fusion protein: His6-GST-TEV (N terminal on backbone)
  Cloning method: Ligation Independent Cloning
  Sequencing primers: 5′ pGEX5: GGGCTGGCAAGCCACGTTTGGTG; 3′ T7R
Terms and licenses: Academic/Nonprofit Terms; Industry Terms: Not Available to Industry
Depositor comments: S2- M435 : Codon-optimized for E. coli expression
How to cite: TBXTA-c025 was a gift from Opher Gileadi (Addgene plasmid # 139762 ; http://n2t.net/addgene:139762 ; RRID:Addgene_139762)
