>Addgene plasmid #139762 | TBXTA-c025 | depositor partial sequence | sequence record 270493 | Expressed ORF
CATATGCACCATCATCATCATCATTCTTCTATGTCCCCTATACTAGGTTATTGGAAAATTAAGGGCCTTG
TGCAACCCACTCGACTTCTTTTGGAATATCTTGAAGAAAAATATGAAGAGCATTTGTATGAGCGCGATGA
AGGTGATAAATGGCGAAACAAAAAGTTTGAATTGGGTTTGGAGTTTCCCAATCTTCCTTATTATATTGAT
GGTGATGTTAAATTAACACAGTCTATGGCCATCATACGTTATATAGCTGACAAGCACAACATGTTGGGTG
GTTGTCCAAAAGAGCGTGCAGAGATTTCAATGCTTGAAGGAGCGGTTTTGGATATTAGATACGGTGTTTC
GAGAATTGCATATAGTAAAGACTTTGAAACTCTCAAAGTTGATTTTCTTAGCAAGCTACCTGAAATGCTG
AAAATGTTCGAAGATCGTTTATGTCATAAAACATATTTAAATGGTGATCATGTAACCCATCCTGACTTCA
TGTTGTATGACGCTCTTGATGTTGTTTTATACATGGACCCAATGTGCCTGGATGCGTTCCCAAAATTAGT
TTGTTTTAAAAAACGTATTGAAGCTATCCCACAAATTGATAAGTACTTGAAATCCAGCAAGTATATAGCA
TGGCCTTTGCAGGGCTGGCAAGCCACGTTTGGTGGTGCCGACCATCCTCCAAAATCGAGCTCAGGTGTAG
ATCTGGGTACCGAGAACCTGTACTTCCAATCCATGTCCAATAGCAGCCCTGGCACCGAAAGCGCCGGTAA
GAGCCTACAGTACCGTGTGGACCATTTACTGAGCGCCGTGGAGAACGAACTACAGGCAGGCAGCGAAAAA
GGTGACCCGACCGAACGCGAACTGCGTGTGGGTCTGGAAGAAAGCGAACTGTGGCTGCGCTTTAAAGAGC
TGACCAACGAAATGATCGTGACCAAAAACGGCCGCCGCATGTTTCCTGTGCTGAAAGTTAACGTGAGCGG
CCTGGACCCGAACGCCATGTACAGCTTCCTGCTGGATTTCGTTGCCGCAGATAACCACCGCTGGAAGTAT
GTGAACGGCGAATGGGTGCCGGGTGGCAAACCGGAACCGCAGGCACCTAGCTGCGTGTATATCCACCCGG
ATAGCCCTAACTTCGGTGCCCATTGGATGAAAGCCCCGGTGAGCTTCAGCAAGGTGAAGCTGACCAACAA
ACTGAACGGCGGCGGCCAAATCATGCTGAACAGCTTACATAAATATGAACCTCGCATCCACATTGTGCGT
GTGGGCGACCCGCAACGTATGATCACCAGCCATTGCTTCCCGGAGACACAGTTCATTGCCGTTACCGCCT
ACCAGAACGAGGAAATTACCGCACTGAAAATTAAATACAACCCTTTTGCAAAAGCCTTCTTAGATGCCAA
AGAGCGCAGCGACCACAAAGAAATGATGGAGGAACCGGGCGACAGCCAGCAGCCTGGTTATAGCCAATGG
GGCTGGCTGCTGCCGGGTACCAGTACACTGTGCCCGCCGGCAAACCCGCATCCTCAGTTTGGTGGCGCCC
TGAGCTTACCGAGCACCCACAGTTGTGATCGCTATCCTACCCTGCGTAGCCATCGTAGCAGTCCGTACCC
GAGCCCGTATGCACATCGTAACAACAGCCCGACATATAGCGACAACAGCCCGGCCTGTCTGAGCATGCTA
CAGAGCCATGATAACTGGAGCAGCCTGGGCATGCCGGCACATCCGAGCATGCTGCCGGTGAGTCACAATG
CCAGCCCGCCGACCAGTAGCAGCCAGTATCCTAGCCTGTGGAGCGTTAGTAACGGTGCAGTGACCCCGGG
TAGCCAGGCAGCAGCAGTTAGCAATGGTCTGGGCGCCCAGTTTTTTCGCGGCAGTCCGGCACATTACACC
CCGCTGACCCATCCTGTGAGTGCCCCGAGCAGTAGTGGTAGCCCGCTGTATGAAGGTGCCGCAGCCGCCA
CCGACATTGTTGACAGCCAGTATGATGCCGCCGCACAGGGTCGCCTGATTGCAAGCTGGACCCCTGTGAG
TCCGCCGAGCATGTGACAGTAAAGGTGGATACGGATCCGAATTCGAGCTCCGTCGACAAGCTTGCGGCCG
CACTCGAG
